Addgene plasmid #31027: pFUS_B10
Depositing lab: Adam Bogdanove & Daniel Voytas. Depositing organization: University of Minnesota. Publication: Efficient design and assembly of custom TALEN and other TAL effector-based constructs for DNA targeting. Cermak T, Doyle EL, Christian M, Wang L, Zhang Y, Schmidt C, Baller JA, Somia NV, Bogdanove AJ, Voytas DF. Nucleic Acids Res. 2011 Jul;39(12):e82. doi: 10.1093/nar/gkr218 PubMed 21493687.
Backbone
  Vector backbone: pCR8
  Backbone manufacturer: Invitrogen
  Backbone size w/o insert (bp): 2447
Growth in bacteria
  Bacterial resistance: Spectinomycin, 50 μg/mL
  Growth temperature: 37°C
  Growth strain: DH5alpha
  Growth instructions: DH10B/LB+antibiotics
  Copy number: High Copy
Gene/Insert
  Gene/Insert name: LacZ + BsaI restriction sites
  Insert size (bp): 459
  Cloning method: Restriction Enzyme; 5′ cloning site AflII (not destroyed); 3′ cloning site XbaI (not destroyed)
  Sequencing primers: 5′ pCR8_F1 (ttgatgcctggcagttccct); 3′ pCR8_R1 (cgaaccgaacaggcttatgt)
Terms and licenses: Academic/Nonprofit Terms; Industry Terms: Not Available to Industry
How to cite: pFUS_B10 was a gift from Adam Bogdanove & Daniel Voytas (Addgene plasmid # 31027 ; http://n2t.net/addgene:31027 ; RRID:Addgene_31027)
