[The description below was written by a language model from this plasmid's Addgene catalogue record and pLannotate feature annotations shown in this document.]
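Description:
pFUS_B10 is a small bacterial cloning plasmid (about 3 kb in the depositor's sequence) built on the Invitrogen pCR8 backbone. It belongs to the Golden Gate toolkit described in its associated publication for assembling custom TALENs and other TAL effector-based DNA-targeting constructs. It has no expression function of its own and acts as an intermediate receiving vector maintained in E. coli. Propagation relies on a high-copy ColE1/pUC-type origin. Selection is by spectinomycin through the aadA (SmR) aminoglycoside adenylyltransferase gene, which lies downstream of fragments of a class 1 integron Pc promoter and a gentamicin acetyltransferase remnant. The rrnB T1 and T2 terminators from the backbone flank the cloning region and insulate it from read-through transcription.

The insert is a 459 bp cassette recorded as "LacZ + BsaI restriction sites", placed between AflII and XbaI sites that remain intact. The feature table shows a pBluescript-derived lacZα segment with its CAP binding site, lac promoter and lac operator. It also shows T7 and T3 promoters and a remnant of the multiple cloning site. The lacZα reading frame is annotated as fragments, and the BsaI sites themselves are not annotated.

BsaI is a type IIS enzyme, so digestion would release the lacZα cassette and leave defined overhangs. This allows ordered ligation of repeat modules in its place, and recombinants can be identified by blue/white screening. By general knowledge of this kit, the pFUS_B series accepts the final set of repeats in an array and the number indicates how many modules the vector takes. The record itself does not state this.
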