Features (pLannotate 1.2.2; 16 found; start..end, strand, type, name):
     47..83      -  CDS            lacZα (fragment): LacZα fragment of β-galactosidase; lacZ fragment
    135..153     -  rep_origin     f1 ori (fragment): f1 bacteriophage origin of replication; arrow indicates direction of (+) strand synthesis
    158..313     -  CDS            lacZα (fragment): LacZα fragment of β-galactosidase; lacZ fragment
    321..339     +  promoter       T7 promoter: promoter for bacteriophage T7 RNA polymerase
    348..371     -  misc_feature   MCS (fragment): pBluescript multiple cloning site
    387..405     -  promoter       T3 promoter: promoter for bacteriophage T3 RNA polymerase
    450..466     -  protein_bind   lac operator: The lac repressor binds to the lac operator to inhibit transcription in E. coli. This inhibition can be relieved by adding lactose or isopropyl-β-D-thiogalactopyranoside (IPTG). lac repressor encoded by lacI
    474..504     -  promoter       lac promoter: promoter for the E. coli lac operon
    519..540     -  protein_bind   CAP binding site: CAP binding activates transcription in the presence of cAMP. E. coli catabolite activator protein
    775..798     +  promoter       Pc promoter (fragment): intI1 (promoter lies within the coding sequence); class 1 integron promoter
    974..1030    +  CDS            GmR (fragment): gentamycin acetyltransferase; aacC1; confers resistance to gentamycin
   1037..1828    +  CDS            SmR: aminoglycoside adenylyltransferase (Murphy, 1985); aadA; confers resistance to spectinomycin and streptomycin
   1921..2509    +  rep_origin     ori: high-copy-number ColE1/pMB1/pBR322/pUC origin of replication
   2692..2784    +  CDS            lacI (fragment): lac repressor; lacI; The lac repressor binds to the lac operator to inhibit transcription in E. coli. This inhibition can be relieved by adding lactose or isopropyl-β-D-thiogalactopyranoside (IPTG).
   2839..2866    -  terminator     rrnB T2 terminator: transcription terminator T2 from the E. coli rrnB gene
   2998..3041    +  terminator     rrnB T1 terminator: Escherichia coli rrnB; transcription terminator T1 from the E. coli rrnB gene
>Addgene plasmid #31027 | pFUS_B10 | depositor full sequence | sequence record 14207 | Author sequence
TTGATGCCTGGCAGTTCCCTACTCTCGCGTTAACGCTAGCATGGATGTTTTCCCAGTCACGACGTTGTAA
AACGACGGCCAGTCTTAAGCGTCTCATGGCCTGACCCCGGACCAAGTGGTGGCTATCGAGACCGGCGCCG
CTACAGGGCGCGTCCCATTCGCCATTCAGGCTGCGCAACTGTTGGGAAGGGCGATCGGTGCGGGCCTCTT
CGCTATTACGCCAGCTGGCGAAAGGGGGATGTGCTGCAAGGCGATTAAGTTGGGTAACGCCAGGGTTTTC
CCAGTCACGACGTTGTAAAACGACGGCCAGTGAGCGCGCGTAATACGACTCACTATAGGGCGAATTGGGT
ACCGGGCCCCCCCTCGAGGTCCTCCAGCTTTTGTTCCCTTTAGTGAGGGTTAATTGCGCGCTTGGCGTAA
TCATGGTCATAGCTGTTTCCTGTGTGAAATTGTTATCCGCTCACAATTCCACACAACATACGAGCCGGAA
GCATAAAGTGTAAAGCCTGGGGTGCCTAATGAGTGAGCTAACTCACATTAATTGCGTTGCGCTCACTGCC
CGCTTTCCACCGGTGGTCTCTGGCGGCAAGCAAGCGCTCGAAACGGTGCAGCGGCTGTTGCCGGTGCTGT
GCCAGGACCATGGCCTGACCCCGGACCAAGTGGTGGCTATCGAGACGTCTAGACCAGCCAGGACAGAAAT
GCCTCGACTTCGCTGCTACCCAAGGTTGCCGGGTGACGCACACCGTGGAAACGGATGAAGGCACGAACCC
AGTGGACATAAGCCTGTTCGGTTCGTAAGCTGTAATGCAAGTAGCGTATGCGCTCACGCAACTGGTCCAG
AACCTTGACCGAACGCAGCGGTGGTAACGGCGCAGTGGCGGTTTTCATGGCTTGTTATGACTGTTTTTTT
GGGGTACAGTCTATGCCTCGGGCATCCAAGCAGCAAGCGCGTTACGCCGTGGGTCGATGTTTGATGTTAT
GGAGCAGCAACGATGTTACGCAGCAGGGCAGTCGCCCTAAAACAAAGTTAAACATTATGAGGGAAGCGGT
GATCGCCGAAGTATCGACTCAACTATCAGAGGTAGTTGGCGTCATCGAGCGCCATCTCGAACCGACGTTG
CTGGCCGTACATTTGTACGGCTCCGCAGTGGATGGCGGCCTGAAGCCACACAGTGATATTGATTTGCTGG
TTACGGTGACCGTAAGGCTTGATGAAACAACGCGGCGAGCTTTGATCAACGACCTTTTGGAAACTTCGGC
TTCCCCTGGAGAGAGCGAGATTCTCCGCGCTGTAGAAGTCACCATTGTTGTGCACGACGACATCATTCCG
TGGCGTTATCCAGCTAAGCGCGAACTGCAATTTGGAGAATGGCAGCGCAATGACATTCTTGCAGGTATCT
TCGAGCCAGCCACGATCGACATTGATCTGGCTATCTTGCTGACAAAAGCAAGAGAACATAGCGTTGCCTT
GGTAGGTCCAGCGGCGGAGGAACTCTTTGATCCGGTTCCTGAACAGGATCTATTTGAGGCGCTAAATGAA
ACCTTAACGCTATGGAACTCGCCGCCCGACTGGGCTGGCGATGAGCGAAATGTAGTGCTTACGTTGTCCC
GCATTTGGTACAGCGCAGTAACCGGCAAAATCGCGCCGAAGGATGTCGCTGCCGACTGGGCAATGGAGCG
CCTGCCGGCCCAGTATCAGCCCGTCATACTTGAAGCTAGACAGGCTTATCTTGGACAAGAAGAAGATCGC
TTGGCCTCGCGCGCAGATCAGTTGGAAGAATTTGTCCACTACGTGAAAGGCGAGATCACCAAGGTAGTCG
GCAAATAACCCTCGAGCCACCCATGACCAAAATCCCTTAACGTGAGTTACGCGTCGTTCCACTGAGCGTC
AGACCCCGTAGAAAAGATCAAAGGATCTTCTTGAGATCCTTTTTTTCTGCGCGTAATCTGCTGCTTGCAA
ACAAAAAAACCACCGCTACCAGCGGTGGTTTGTTTGCCGGATCAAGAGCTACCAACTCTTTTTCCGAAGG
TAACTGGCTTCAGCAGAGCGCAGATACCAAATACTGTCCTTCTAGTGTAGCCGTAGTTAGGCCACCACTT
CAAGAACTCTGTAGCACCGCCTACATACCTCGCTCTGCTAATCCTGTTACCAGTGGCTGCTGCCAGTGGC
GATAAGTCGTGTCTTACCGGGTTGGACTCAAGACGATAGTTACCGGATAAGGCGCAGCGGTCGGGCTGAA
CGGGGGGTTCGTGCACACAGCCCAGCTTGGAGCGAACGACCTACACCGAACTGAGATACCTACAGCGTGA
GCATTGAGAAAGCGCCACGCTTCCCGAAGGGAGAAAGGCGGACAGGTATCCGGTAAGCGGCAGGGTCGGA
ACAGGAGAGCGCACGAGGGAGCTTCCAGGGGGAAACGCCTGGTATCTTTATAGTCCTGTCGGGTTTCGCC
ACCTCTGACTTGAGCGTCGATTTTTGTGATGCTCGTCAGGGGGGCGGAGCCTATGGAAAAACGCCAGCAA
CGCGGCCTTTTTACGGTTCCTGGCCTTTTGCTGGCCTTTTGCTCACATGTTCTTTCCTGCGTTATCCCCT
GATTCTGTGGATAACCGTATTACCGCCTTTGAGTGAGCTGATACCGCTCGCCGCAGCCGAACGACCGAGC
GCAGCGAGTCAGTGAGCGAGGAAGCGGAAGAGCGCCCAATACGCAAACCGCCTCTCCCCGCGCGTTGGCC
GATTCATTAATGCAGCTGGCACGACAGGTTTCCCGACTGGAAAGCGGGCAGTGAGCGCAACGCAATTAAT
ACGCGTACCGCTAGCCAGGAAGAGTTTGTAGAAACGCAAAAAGGCCATCCGTCAGGATGGCCTTCTGCTT
AGTTTGATGCCTGGCAGTTTATGGCGGGCGTCCTGCCCGCCACCCTCCGGGCCGTTGCTTCACAACGTTC
AAATCCGCTCCCGGCGGATTTGTCCTACTCAGGAGAGCGTTCACCGACAAACAACAGATAAAACGAAAGG
CCCAGTCTTCCGACTGAGCCTTTCGTTTTAT
