>Addgene plasmid #31027 | pFUS_B10 | addgene partial sequence | sequence record 35557 | 31027 with pCR8_F1 (ttgatgcctggcagttccct)
TCACGACGTTGTAAAACGACGGCCAGTCTTAAGCGTCTCATGGCCTGACCCCGGACCAAGTGGTGGCTAT
CGAGACCGGCGCCGCTACAGGGCGCGTCCCATTCGCCATTCAGGCTGCGCAACTGTTGGGAAGGGCGATC
GGTGCGGGCCTCTTCGCTATTACGCCAGCTGGCGAAAGGGGGATGTGCTGCAAGGCGATTAAGTTGGGTA
ACGCCAGGGTTTTCCCAGTCACGACGTTGTAAAACGACGGCCAGTGAGCGCGCGTAATACGACTCACTAT
AGGGCGAATTGGGTACCGGGCCCCCCCTCGAGGTCCTCCAGCTTTTGTTCCCTTTAGTGAGGGTTAATTG
CGCGCTTGGCGTAATCATGGTCATAGCTGTTTCCTGTGTGAAATTGTTATCCGCTCACAATTCCACACAA
CATACGAGCCGGAAGCATAAAGTGTAAAGCCTGGGGTGCCTAATGAGTGAGCTAACTCACATTAATTGCG
TTGCGCTCACTGCCCGCTTTCCACCGGTGGTCTCTGGCGGCAAGCAAGCGCTCGAAACGGTGCAGCGGCT
GTTGCCGGTGCTGTGCCAGGACCATGGCCTGACCCCGGACCAAGTGGTGGCTATCGAGACGTCTAGACCA
GCCAGGACAGAAATGCCTCGACTTCGCTGCTACCCAAGGTTGCCGGGTGACGCACACCGTGGAAACGGAT
GAAGGCACGAACCCAGTGGACATAAGCCTGTTCGGTTCGTAAGCTGTAATGCAAGTAGCGTATGCGCTCA
CGCAACTGGTCCAGAACCTTGACCGAACGCAGCGGTGGTAACGGCG
